>Addgene plasmid #195440 | pMN-260 | addgene full sequence | sequence record 384879 | Addgene NGS Result
CGATACCGTCGACCTCGAGGGAATTAATTCGAGCTCGGTACCTTTAAGACCAATGACTTACAAGGCAGCT
GTAGATCTTAGCCACTTTTTAAAAGAAAAGGGGGGACTGGAAGGGCTAATTCACTCCCAACGAAGACAAG
ATCTGCTTTTTGCTTGTACTGGGTCTCTCTGGTTAGACCAGATCTGAGCCTGGGAGCTCTCTGGCTAACT
AGGGAACCCACTGCTTAAGCCTCAATAAAGCTTGCCTTGAGTGCTTCAAGTAGTGTGTGCCCGTCTGTTG
TGTGACTCTGGTAACTAGAGATCCCTCAGACCCTTTTAGTCAGTGTGGAAAATCTCTAGCAGCATCTAGA
ATTAATTCCGTGTATTCTATAGTGTCACCTAAATCGTATGTGTATGATACATAAGGTTATGTATTAATTG
TAGCCGCGTTCTAACGACAATATGTACAAGCCTAATTGTGTAGCATCTGGCTTACTGAAGCAGACCCTAT
CATCTCTCTCGTAAACTGCCGTCAGAGTCGGTTTGGTTGGACGAACCTTCTGAGTTTCTGGTAACGCCGT
CCCGCACCCGGAAATGGTCAGCGAACCAATCAGCAGGGTCATCGCTAGCCAGATCCTCTACGCCGGACGC
ATCGTGGCCGGCATCACCGGCGCCACAGGTGCGGTTGCTGGCGCCTATATCGCCGACATCACCGATGGGG
AAGATCGGGCTCGCCACTTCGGGCTCATGAGCGCTTGTTTCGGCGTGGGTATGGTGGCAGGCCCCGTGGC
CGGGGGACTGTTGGGCGCCATCTCCTTGCATGCACCATTCCTTGCGGCGGCGGTGCTCAACGGCCTCAAC
CTACTACTGGGCTGCTTCCTAATGCAGGAGTCGCATAAGGGAGAGCGTCGAATGGTGCACTCTCAGTACA
ATCTGCTCTGATGCCGCATAGTTAAGCCAGCCCCGACACCCGCCAACACCCGCTGACGCGCCCTGACGGG
CTTGTCTGCTCCCGGCATCCGCTTACAGACAAGCTGTGACCGTCTCCGGGAGCTGCATGTGTCAGAGGTT
TTCACCGTCATCACCGAAACGCGCGAGACGAAAGGGCCTCGTGATACGCCTATTTTTATAGGTTAATGTC
ATGATAATAATGGTTTCTTAGACGTCAGGTGGCACTTTTCGGGGAAATGTGCGCGGAACCCCTATTTGTT
TATTTTTCTAAATACATTCAAATATGTATCCGCTCATGAGACAATAACCCTGATAAATGCTTCAATAATA
TTGAAAAAGGAAGAGTATGAGTATTCAACATTTCCGTGTCGCCCTTATTCCCTTTTTTGCGGCATTTTGC
CTTCCTGTTTTTGCTCACCCAGAAACGCTGGTGAAAGTAAAAGATGCTGAAGATCAGTTGGGTGCACGAG
TGGGTTACATCGAACTGGATCTCAACAGCGGTAAGATCCTTGAGAGTTTTCGCCCCGAAGAACGTTTTCC
AATGATGAGCACTTTTAAAGTTCTGCTATGTGGCGCGGTATTATCCCGTATTGACGCCGGGCAAGAGCAA
CTCGGTCGCCGCATACACTATTCTCAGAATGACTTGGTTGAGTACTCACCAGTCACAGAAAAGCATCTTA
CGGATGGCATGACAGTAAGAGAATTATGCAGTGCTGCCATAACCATGAGTGATAACACTGCGGCCAACTT
ACTTCTGACAACGATCGGAGGACCGAAGGAGCTAACCGCTTTTTTGCACAACATGGGGGATCATGTAACT
CGCCTTGATCGTTGGGAACCGGAGCTGAATGAAGCCATACCAAACGACGAGCGTGACACCACGATGCCTG
TAGCAATGGCAACAACGTTGCGCAAACTATTAACTGGCGAACTACTTACTCTAGCTTCCCGGCAACAATT
AATAGACTGGATGGAGGCGGATAAAGTTGCAGGACCACTTCTGCGCTCGGCCCTTCCGGCTGGCTGGTTT
ATTGCTGATAAATCTGGAGCCGGTGAGCGTGGGTCTCGCGGTATCATTGCAGCACTGGGGCCAGATGGTA
AGCCCTCCCGTATCGTAGTTATCTACACGACGGGGAGTCAGGCAACTATGGATGAACGAAATAGACAGAT
CGCTGAGATAGGTGCCTCACTGATTAAGCATTGGTAACTGTCAGACCAAGTTTACTCATATATACTTTAG
ATTGATTTAAAACTTCATTTTTAATTTAAAAGGATCTAGGTGAAGATCCTTTTTGATAATCTCATGACCA
AAATCCCTTAACGTGAGTTTTCGTTCCACTGAGCGTCAGACCCCGTAGAAAAGATCAAAGGATCTTCTTG
AGATCCTTTTTTTCTGCGCGTAATCTGCTGCTTGCAAACAAAAAAACCACCGCTACCAGCGGTGGTTTGT
TTGCCGGATCAAGAGCTACCAACTCTTTTTCCGAAGGTAACTGGCTTCAGCAGAGCGCAGATACCAAATA
CTGTTCTTCTAGTGTAGCCGTAGTTAGGCCACCACTTCAAGAACTCTGTAGCACCGCCTACATACCTCGC
TCTGCTAATCCTGTTACCAGTGGCTGCTGCCAGTGGCGATAAGTCGTGTCTTACCGGGTTGGACTCAAGA
CGATAGTTACCGGATAAGGCGCAGCGGTCGGGCTGAACGGGGGGTTCGTGCACACAGCCCAGCTTGGAGC
GAACGACCTACACCGAACTGAGATACCTACAGCGTGAGCTATGAGAAAGCGCCACGCTTCCCGAAGGGAG
AAAGGCGGACAGGTATCCGGTAAGCGGCAGGGTCGGAACAGGAGAGCGCACGAGGGAGCTTCCAGGGGGA
AACGCCTGGTATCTTTATAGTCCTGTCGGGTTTCGCCACCTCTGACTTGAGCGTCGATTTTTGTGATGCT
CGTCAGGGGGGCGGAGCCTATGGAAAAACGCCAGCAACGCGGCCTTTTTACGGTTCCTGGCCTTTTGCTG
GCCTTTTGCTCACATGTTCTTTCCTGCGTTATCCCCTGATTCTGTGGATAACCGTATTACCGCCTTTGAG
TGAGCTGATACCGCTCGCCGCAGCCGAACGACCGAGCGCAGCGAGTCAGTGAGCGAGGAAGCGGAAGAGC
GCCCAATACGCAAACCGCCTCTCCCCGCGCGTTGGCCGATTCATTAATGCAGCTGTGGAATGTGTGTCAG
TTAGGGTGTGGAAAGTCCCCAGGCTCCCCAGCAGGCAGAAGTATGCAAAGCATGCATCTCAATTAGTCAG
CAACCAGGTGTGGAAAGTCCCCAGGCTCCCCAGCAGGCAGAAGTATGCAAAGCATGCATCTCAATTAGTC
AGCAACCATAGTCCCGCCCCTAACTCCGCCCATCCCGCCCCTAACTCCGCCCAGTTCCGCCCATTCTCCG
CCCCATGGCTGACTAATTTTTTTTATTTATGCAGAGGCCGAGGCCGCCTCGGCCTCTGAGCTATTCCAGA
AGTAGTGAGGAGGCTTTTTTGGAGGCCTAGGCTTTTGCAAAAAGCTTGGACACAAGACAGGCTTGCGAGA
TATGTTTGAGAATACCACTTTATCCCGCGTCAGGGAGAGGCAGTGCGTAAAAAGACGCGGACTCATGTGA
AATACTGGTTTTTAGTGCGCCAGATCTCTATAATCTCGCGCAACCTATTTTCCCCTCGAACACTTTTTAA
GCCGTAGATAAACAGGCTGGGACACTTCACATGAGCGAAAAATACATCGTCACCTGGGACATGTTGCAGA
TCCATGCACGTAAACTCGCAAGCCGACTGATGCCTTCTGAACAATGGAAAGGCATTATTGCCGTAAGCCG
TGGCGGTCTGTACCGGGTGCGTTACTGGCGCGTGAACTGGGTATTCGTCATGTCGATACCGTTTGTATTT
CCAGCTACGATCACGACAACCAGCGCGAGCTTAAAGTGCTGAAACGCGCAGAAGGCGATGGCGAAGGCTT
CATCGTTATTGATGACCTGGTGGATACCGGTGGTACTGCGGTTGCGATTCGTGAAATGTATCCAAAAGCG
CACTTTGTCACCATCTTCGCAAAACCGGCTGGTCGTCCGCTGGTTGATGACTATGTTGTTGATATCCCGC
AAGATACCTGGATTGAACAGCCGTGGGATATGGGCGTCGTATTCGTCCCGCCAATCTCCGGTCGCTAATC
TTTTCAACGCCTGGCACTGCCGGGCGTTGTTCTTTTTAACTTCAGGCGGGTTACAATAGTTTCCAGTAAG
TATTCTGGAGGCTGCATCCATGACACAGGCAAACCTGAGCGAAACCCTGTTCAAACCCCGCTTTAAACAT
CCTGAAACCTCGACGCTAGTCCGCCGCTTTAATCACGGCGCACAACCGCCTGTGCAGTCGGCCCTTGATG
GTAAAACCATCCCTCACTGGTATCGCATGATTAACCGTCTGATGTGGATCTGGCGCGGCATTGACCCACG
CGAAATCCTCGACGTCCAGGCACGTATTGTGATGAGCGATGCCGAACGTACCGACGATGATTTATACGAT
ACGGTGATTGGCTACCGTGGCGGCAACTGGATTTATGAGTGGGCCCCGGATCTTTGTGAAGGAACCTTAC
TTCTGTGGTGTGACATAATTGGACAAACTACCTACAGAGATTTAAAGCTCTAAGGTAAATATAAAATTTT
TAAGTGTATAATGTGTTAAACTACTGATTCTAATTGTTTGTGTATTTTAGATTCCAACCTATGGAACTGA
TGAATGGGAGCAGTGGTGGAATGCCTTTAATGAGGAAAACCTGTTTTGCTCAGAAGAAATGCCATCTAGT
GATGATGAGGCTACTGCTGACTCTCAACATTCTACTCCTCCAAAAAAGAAGAGAAAGGTAGAAGACCCCA
AGGACTTTCCTTCAGAATTGCTAAGTTTTTTGAGTCATGCTGTGTTTAGTAATAGAACTCTTGCTTGCTT
TGCTATTTACACCACAAAGGAAAAAGCTGCACTGCTATACAAGAAAATTATGGAAAAATATTCTGTAACC
TTTATAAGTAGGCATAACAGTTATAATCATAACATACTGTTTTTTCTTACTCCACACAGGCATAGAGTGT
CTGCTATTAATAACTATGCTCAAAAATTGTGTACCTTTAGCTTTTTAATTTGTAAAGGGGTTAATAAGGA
ATATTTGATGTATAGTGCCTTGACTAGAGATCATAATCAGCCATACCACATTTGTAGAGGTTTTACTTGC
TTTAAAAAACCTCCCACACCTCCCCCTGAACCTGAAACATAAAATGAATGCAATTGTTGTTGTTAACTTG
TTTATTGCAGCTTATAATGGTTACAAATAAAGCAATAGCATCACAAATTTCACAAATAAAGCATTTTTTT
CACTGCATTCTAGTTGTGGTTTGTCCAAACTCATCAATGTATCTTATCATGTCTGGATCAACTGGATAAC
TCAAGCTAACCAAAATCATCCCAAACTTCCCACCCCATACCCTATTACCACTGCCAATTACCTGTGGTTT
CATTTACTCTAAACCTGTGATTCCTCTGAATTATTTTCATTTTAAAGAAATTGTATTTGTTAAATATGTA
CTACAAACTTAGTAGTTGGAAGGGCTAATTCACTCCCAAAGAAGACAAGATATCCTTGATCTGTGGATCT
ACCACACACAAGGCTACTTCCCTGATTAGCAGAACTACACACCAGGGCCAGGGGTCAGATATCCACTGAC
CTTTGGATGGTGCTACAAGCTAGTACCAGTTGAGCCAGATAAGGTAGAAGAGGCCAATAAAGGAGAGAAC
ACCAGCTTGTTACACCCTGTGAGCCTGCATGGGATGGATGACCCGGAGAGAGAAGTGTTAGAGTGGAGGT
TTGACAGCCGCCTAGCATTTCATCACGTGGCCCGAGAGCTGCATCCGGAGTACTTCAAGAACTGCTGATA
TCGAGCTTGCTACAAGGGACTTTCCGCTGGGGACTTTCCAGGGAGGCGTGGCCTGGGCGGGACTGGGGAG
TGGCGAGCCCTCAGATCCTGCATATAAGCAGCTGCTTTTTGCCTGTACTGGGTCTCTCTGGTTAGACCAG
ATCTGAGCCTGGGAGCTCTCTGGCTAACTAGGGAACCCACTGCTTAAGCCTCAATAAAGCTTGCCTTGAG
TGCTTCAAGTAGTGTGTGCCCGTCTGTTGTGTGACTCTGGTAACTAGAGATCCCTCAGACCCTTTTAGTC
AGTGTGGAAAATCTCTAGCAGTGGCGCCCGAACAGGGACTTGAAAGCGAAAGGGAAACCAGAGGAGCTCT
CTCGACGCAGGACTCGGCTTGCTGAAGCGCGCACGGCAAGAGGCGAGGGGCGGCGACTGGTGAGTACGCC
AAAAATTTTGACTAGCGGAGGCTAGAAGGAGAGAGATGGGTGCGAGAGCGTCAGTATTAAGCGGGGGAGA
ATTAGATCGCGATGGGAAAAAATTCGGTTAAGGCCAGGGGGAAAGAAAAAATATAAATTAAAACATATAG
TATGGGCAAGCAGGGAGCTAGAACGATTCGCAGTTAATCCTGGCCTGTTAGAAACATCAGAAGGCTGTAG
ACAAATACTGGGACAGCTACAACCATCCCTTCAGACAGGATCAGAAGAACTTAGATCATTATATAATACA
GTAGCAACCCTCTATTGTGTGCATCAAAGGATAGAGATAAAAGACACCAAGGAAGCTTTAGACAAGATAG
AGGAAGAGCAAAACAAAAGTAAGACCACCGCACAGCAAGCGGCCGGCCGCTGATCTTCAGACCTGGAGGA
GGAGATATGAGGGACAATTGGAGAAGTGAATTATATAAATATAAAGTAGTAAAAATTGAACCATTAGGAG
TAGCACCCACCAAGGCAAAGAGAAGAGTGGTGCAGAGAGAAAAAAGAGCAGTGGGAATAGGAGCTTTGTT
CCTTGGGTTCTTGGGAGCAGCAGGAAGCACTATGGGCGCAGCGTCAATGACGCTGACGGTACAGGCCAGA
CAATTATTGTCTGGTATAGTGCAGCAGCAGAACAATTTGCTGAGGGCTATTGAGGCGCAACAGCATCTGT
TGCAACTCACAGTCTGGGGCATCAAGCAGCTCCAGGCAAGAATCCTGGCTGTGGAAAGATACCTAAAGGA
TCAACAGCTCCTGGGGATTTGGGGTTGCTCTGGAAAACTCATTTGCACCACTGCTGTGCCTTGGAATGCT
AGTTGGAGTAATAAATCTCTGGAACAGATTTGGAATCACACGACCTGGATGGAGTGGGACAGAGAAATTA
ACAATTACACAAGCTTAATACACTCCTTAATTGAAGAATCGCAAAACCAGCAAGAAAAGAATGAACAAGA
ATTATTGGAATTAGATAAATGGGCAAGTTTGTGGAATTGGTTTAACATAACAAATTGGCTGTGGTATATA
AAATTATTCATAATGATAGTAGGAGGCTTGGTAGGTTTAAGAATAGTTTTTGCTGTACTTTCTATAGTGA
ATAGAGTTAGGCAGGGATATTCACCATTATCGTTTCAGACCCACCTCCCAACCCCGAGGGGACCCGACAG
GCCCGAAGGAATAGAAGAAGAAGGTGGAGAGAGAGACAGAGACAGATCCATTCGATTAGTGAACGGATCT
CGACGGTATCGCCAAATGGCAGTATTCATCCACAATTTTAAAAGAAAAGGGGGGATTGGGGGGTACAGTG
CAGGGGAAAGAATAGTAGACATAATAGCAACAGACATACAAACTAAAGAATTACAAAAACAAATTACAAA
AATTCAAAATTTTCGGGTTTATTACAGGGACAGCAGAGATCCAGTTTGGATCGATAAGCTTGATATCGAA
TTCCGGGTTTCGTAACAATCGCATGAGGATTCGCAACGCCTTCGGCGTAGCCGATGTCGCGCTCCCGTCT
CAGTAAAGGTCGGCGTAGCCGATGTCGCGCAATCGGACTGCCTTCGTACGGCGTAGCCGATGTCGCGCGT
ATCAGTCGCCTCGGAACGGCGTAGCCGATGTCGCGCATTCGTAAGAGGCTCACTCTCCCTTACACGGAGT
GGATAACTAGTCCGATAAAATAAAAGATTTTATTTAGTCTCCAGAAAAAGGGGGGAATGAAAGACCCCAC
CTGTAGGTTTGGCAAGCTAGCTGCAGTAACGCCATTTTGCAAGGCATGGAAAAATACCAAACCAAGAATA
GAGAAGTTCAGATCAAGGGCGGGTACATGAAAATAGCTAACGTTGGGCCAAACAGGATATCTGCGGTGAG
CAGTTTCGGCCCCGGCCCGGGGCCAAGAACAGATGGTCACCGCAGTTTCGGCCCCGGCCCGAGGCCAAGA
ACAGATGGTCCCCAGATATGGCCCAACCCTCAGCAGTTTCTTAAGACCCATCAGATGTTTCCAGGCTCCC
CCAAGGACCTGAAATGACCCTGCGCCTTATTTGAATTAACCAATCAGCCTGCTTCTCGCTTCTGTTCGCG
CGCTTCTGCTTCCCGAGCTCTATAAAAGAGCTCACAACCCCTCACTCGGCGCGCCAGTCCTCCGACAGAC
TGAGTCGCCCGGGACGCGTACCGGTGTCGCCACCATGGTGAGCAAGGGCGAGGAGGATAACATGGCCATC
ATCAAGGAGTTCATGCGCTTCAAGGTGCACATGGAGGGCTCCGTGAACGGCCACGAGTTCGAGATCGAGG
GCGAGGGCGAGGGCCGCCCCTACGAGGGCACCCAGACCGCCAAGCTGAAGGTGACCAAGGGTGGCCCCCT
GCCCTTCGCCTGGGACATCCTGTCCCCTCAGTTCATGTACGGCTCCAAGGCCTACGTGAAGCACCCCGCC
GACATCCCCGACTACTTGAAGCTGTCCTTCCCCGAGGGCTTCAAGTGGGAGCGCGTGATGAACTTCGAGG
ACGGCGGCGTGGTGACCGTGACCCAGGACTCCTCCCTGCAGGACGGCGAGTTCATCTACAAGGTGAAGCT
GCGCGGCACCAACTTCCCCTCCGACGGCCCCGTAATGCAGAAGAAGACCATGGGCTGGCAGGCCTCCTCC
GAGCGGATGTACCCCGAGGACGGCGCCCTGAAGGGCGAGATCAAGCAGAGGCTGAAGCTGAAGGACGGCG
GCCACTACGACGCTGAGGTCAAGACCACCTACAAGGCCAAGAAGCCCGTGCAGCTGCCCGGCGCCTACAA
CGTCAACATCAAGTTGGACATCACCTCCCACAACGAGGACTACACCATCGTGGAACAGTACGAACGCGCC
GAGGGCCGCCACTCCACCGGCGGCATGGACGAGCTGTACAAGTAAAGCGGCCGCGACTCTAGAGTCGACC
TGCAGGCATGCAAGCTTGATATCAAGCTTATCGATAATCAACCTCTGGATTACAAAATTTGTGAAAGATT
GACTGGTATTCTTAACTATGTTGCTCCTTTTACGCTATGTGGATACGCTGCTTTAATGCCTTTGTATCAT
GCTATTGCTTCCCGTATGGCTTTCATTTTCTCCTCCTTGTATAAATCCTGGTTGCTGTCTCTTTATGAGG
AGTTGTGGCCCGTTGTCAGGCAACGTGGCGTGGTGTGCACTGTGTTTGCTGACGCAACCCCCACTGGTTG
GGGCATTGCCACCACCTGTCAGCTCCTTTCCGGGACTTTCGCTTTCCCCCTCCCTATTGCCACGGCGGAA
CTCATCGCCGCCTGCCTTGCCCGCTGCTGGACAGGGGCTCGGCTGTTGGGCACTGACAATTCCGTGGTGT
TGTCGGGGAAATCATCGTCCTTTCCTTGGCTGCTCGCCTGTGTTGCCACCTGGATTCTGCGCGGGACGTC
CTTCTGCTACGTCCCTTCGGCCCTCAATCCAGCGGACCTTCCTTCCCGCGGCCTGCTGCCGGCTCTGCGG
CCTCTTCCGCGTCTTCGCCTTCGCCCTCAGACGAGTCGGATCTCCCTTTGGGCCGCCTCCCCGCAT
Features (pLannotate 1.2.2; 33 found; start..end, strand, type, name):
     38..106     +  CDS            nef (fragment): NEF_HV1Z2 - Experimental evidence at protein level: Swiss-Prot protein existence level 1. Extracellular Nef protein targets CD4(+) T-lymphocytes for apoptosis by interacting with CXCR4 surface receptors. From Human immunodeficiency virus type 1 group M subtype D (isolate Z2/CDC-Z34) (HIV-1).
    108..341     +  LTR            3' LTR (ΔU3): self-inactivating 3' long terminal repeat (LTR) from HIV-1
    366..384     -  promoter       SP6 promoter: promoter for bacteriophage SP6 RNA polymerase
    612..891     +  CDS            TcR (fragment): tetracycline efflux protein; tet; confers resistance to tetracycline
    892..940     -  misc_feature   bom (fragment): basis of mobility region from pBR322
   1042..1077    -  CDS            rop (fragment): Rop protein, which maintains plasmids at low copy number; rop
   1172..1276    +  promoter       AmpR promoter: bla
   1277..2137    +  CDS            AmpR: β-lactamase; bla; confers resistance to ampicillin, carbenicillin, and related antibiotics
   2308..2896    +  rep_origin     ori: high-copy-number ColE1/pMB1/pBR322/pUC origin of replication
   3079..3135    +  CDS            lacI (fragment): lac repressor; lacI; The lac repressor binds to the lac operator to inhibit transcription in E. coli. This inhibition can be relieved by adding lactose or isopropyl-β-D-thiogalactopyranoside (IPTG).
   3142..3471    +  promoter       SV40 promoter: SV40 enhancer and early promoter
   3671..3790    +  CDS            gpt (fragment): XGPT_ECOLI - Also known as gpp, gxu. Experimental evidence at protein level: Swiss-Prot protein existence level 1. Purine salvage pathway enzyme that catalyzes the transfer of the ribosyl-5-phosphate group from 5-phospho-alpha-D-ribose 1- diphosphate (PRPP) to the N9 position of the 6-oxopurines guanine and xanthine to form the corresponding ribonucleotides GMP (guanosine 5'- monophosphate) and XMP (xanthosine 5'-monophosphate), with the release of PPi. To a lesser extent, also acts on hypoxanthine (PubMed:9100006, PubMed:3886014). Does not ribophosphorylate adenine (PubMed:3886014). From Esch
   3790..4125    +  CDS            gpt (fragment): XGPT_ECOLI - Also known as gpp, gxu. Experimental evidence at protein level: Swiss-Prot protein existence level 1. Purine salvage pathway enzyme that catalyzes the transfer of the ribosyl-5-phosphate group from 5-phospho-alpha-D-ribose 1- diphosphate (PRPP) to the N9 position of the 6-oxopurines guanine and xanthine to form the corresponding ribonucleotides GMP (guanosine 5'- monophosphate) and XMP (xanthosine 5'-monophosphate), with the release of PPi. To a lesser extent, also acts on hypoxanthine (PubMed:9100006, PubMed:3886014). Does not ribophosphorylate adenine (PubMed:3886014). From Esch
   4220..4525    +  CDS            frsA (fragment): FRSA_ECOLI - Also known as yafA. Experimental evidence at protein level: Swiss-Prot protein existence level 1. Catalyzes the hydrolysis of esters (PubMed:15808744). Displays esterase activity toward pNP-butyrate (PubMed:15808744). May stimulate mixed-acid fermentation by acting as a fermentation/respiration switch that down-regulates respiration and up- regulates fermentation rates (PubMed:15169777). From Escherichia coli (strain K12).
   4529..4603    +  CDS            small t antigen (fragment): SV40 (simian virus 40) small t antigen
   4605..4670    +  intron         small t intron: SV40 (simian virus 40) small t antigen intron
   4800..4820    +  CDS            SV40 NLS: nuclear localization signal of SV40 (simian virus 40) large T antigen
   5139..5222    +  CDS            large T antigen (fragment): large T antigen from SV40 (simian virus 40)
   5245..5379    +  polyA_signal   SV40 poly(A) signal: SV40 polyadenylation signal
   5546..5875    +  CDS            nef (fragment): NEF_HV1BR - Experimental evidence at protein level: Swiss-Prot protein existence level 1. Extracellular Nef protein targets CD4(+) T-lymphocytes for apoptosis by interacting with CXCR4 surface receptors (PubMed:14990729). From Human immunodeficiency virus type 1 group M subtype B (isolate BRU/LAI) (HIV-1).
   5923..6180    +  LTR            5' LTR (truncated): truncated 5' long terminal repeat (LTR) from HIV-1
   6227..6352    +  misc_feature   HIV-1 Ψ: packaging signal of human immunodeficiency virus type 1
   6336..6674    +  CDS            HIV-1 gag (fragment): gag protein from human immunodeficiency virus 1; gag
   6849..7082    +  misc_feature   RRE: The Rev response element (RRE) of HIV-1 allows for Rev-dependent mRNA export from the nucleus to the cytoplasm.
   7459..7559    +  CDS            Rev (fragment): human immunodeficiency virus 1 (HIV-1) Rev protein; rev; enhances nuclear export of unspliced and incompletely spliced viral mRNAs
   7596..7713    +  misc_feature   cPPT/CTS: central polypurine tract and central termination sequence of HIV-1
   7750..7774    -  misc_feature   MCS (fragment): pBluescript multiple cloning site
   8076..8483    +  promoter       SFFV promoter: spleen focus-forming virus long terminal repeat (LTR) promoter
   8505..9214    +  CDS            mCherry (fragment): monomeric derivative of DsRed fluorescent protein (Shaner et al., 2004) mammalian codon-optimized
   9227..9257    +  misc_feature   MCS (fragment): pUC18/19 multiple cloning site
   9258..9276    +  misc_feature   MCS (fragment): pBluescript multiple cloning site
   9276..9864    +  misc_feature   WPRE: woodchuck hepatitis virus posttranscriptional regulatory element
   9865..21      +  misc_feature   MCS (fragment) (across the origin): pBluescript multiple cloning site
