[The description below was written by a language model from this plasmid's Addgene catalogue record and pLannotate feature annotations shown in this document.]
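Description:
pMN-260 is a lentiviral transfer plasmid built on the pHR backbone, designed to integrate an mCherry reporter for the synthetic zinc-finger transcription regulator (synZiFTR) ZF10 into mammalian cells. It is propagated in E. coli through a high-copy ColE1/pUC-type origin and selected with ampicillin via the β-lactamase gene. The backbone also carries remnants typical of older pHR-family vectors, including fragments of tetracycline resistance, rop and bom sequences, and an SV40 promoter–gpt–SV40 small t intron/poly(A) cassette lying outside the viral genome region.

The packaged portion runs from a truncated HIV-1 5' LTR through the Ψ packaging signal with a partial gag sequence, the Rev response element for Rev-dependent nuclear export of the genomic RNA, and the cPPT/CTS element, which aids nuclear import. It ends in a ΔU3 self-inactivating 3' LTR. Between these elements sits the payload, recorded as "4X ZF10 BS - pSFFV - mCherry". This is four copies of the ZF10 binding site placed upstream of a spleen focus-forming virus promoter driving mammalian codon-optimized mCherry, followed by a WPRE to enhance transcript stability and expression. The automated annotation does not label the binding-site array, but an unannotated stretch lies between the cPPT and the SFFV promoter, where it would be expected.

Because SFFV is normally a strong constitutive promoter rather than a minimal one, this arrangement may suit reading out ZF10-directed modulation of an active promoter. However, the record does not state whether activation or repression is measured. The construct comes from work on synthetic gene circuits for controlling therapeutic human cells.
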