Addgene plasmid #195440: pMN-260
Purpose: Lentiviral Integratable mCherry Reporter for synZiFTR ZF10
Depositing lab: Ahmad Khalil. Depositing organization: Boston University Main Campus. Publication: Multidimensional control of therapeutic human cell function with synthetic gene circuits. Li HS, Israni DV, Gagnon KA, Gan KA, Raymond MH, Sander JD, Roybal KT, Joung JK, Wong WW, Khalil AS. Science. 2022 Dec 16;378(6625):1227-1234. doi: 10.1126/science.ade0156. Epub 2022 Dec 15. PubMed 36520914.
Backbone
  Vector backbone: pHR
  Vector type: Mammalian Expression, Lentiviral
Growth in bacteria
  Bacterial resistance: Ampicillin, 100 μg/mL
  Growth temperature: 37°C
  Growth strain: NEB Stable
  Copy number: Unknown
Gene/Insert
  Gene/Insert name: 4X ZF10 BS - pSFFV - mCherry
  Species: Synthetic
  Cloning method: Gibson Cloning
Terms and licenses: Academic/Nonprofit Terms; Industry Terms: Not Available to Industry
How to cite: pMN-260 was a gift from Ahmad Khalil (Addgene plasmid # 195440 ; http://n2t.net/addgene:195440 ; RRID:Addgene_195440)
